>Addgene plasmid #242449 | pTARGEX-ER | addgene full sequence | sequence record 489545 | Addgene NGS Result
CGAGGAGCATCGTGGAAAAAGAAGACGTTCCAACCACGTCTTCAAAGCAAGTGGATTGATGTGATATCTC
CACTGACGTAAGGGATGACGCACAATCCCACTATCCTTCGCAAGACCCTTCCTCTATATAAGGAAGTTCA
TTTCATTTGGAGAGGTTTAAGAGACGCAACCACAACGCTCTAACGCAATCAATCTACATTATATTAAACG
TCTCTAAAAAGAAACCATGGGATTTTTTCTCTTTTCACAAATGCCCTCATTTTTTCTTGTGTCGACACTT
CTCTTATTCCTAATAATATCTCACTCTTCTCATGCCGGCTGAAGAGCATCAATCAATACGCAAACCGCCT
CTCCCCGCGCGTTGGCCGATTCATTAATGCAGCTGGCACGACAGGTTTCCCGACTGGAAAGCGGGCAGTG
AGCGCAACGCAATTAATGTGAGTTAGCTCACTCATTAGGCACCCCAGGCTTTACACTTTATGCTTCCGGC
TCGTATGTTGTGTGGAATTGTGAGCGGATAACAATTTCACACAAGACCACAACGGTTTCCCTCTAGAAAT
AATTTTGTTTAACTTTAAGAAGGAGATATACATATGGTTTCCAAGGGAGAGGAAGACAATATGGCGATTA
TCAAAGAGTTCATGCGCTTCAAGGTCCACATGGAAGGAAGTGTGAACGGGCATGAGTTCGAAATAGAAGG
CGAAGGTGAGGGTCGCCCGTACGAAGGTACGCAAACCGCAAAGCTGAAGGTTACTAAGGGTGGGCCTCTG
CCGTTCGCATGGGACATCTTATCTCCGCAATTCATGTACGGTAGTAAGGCTTACGTAAAGCACCCCGCCG
ATATTCCCGACTACTTGAAGTTAAGTTTCCCAGAGGGGTTCAAGTGGGAGAGAGTAATGAATTTCGAGGA
CGGCGGGGTAGTCACCGTAACCCAAGACTCATCTCTTCAAGACGGTGAGTTTATATACAAGGTGAAGCTG
CGCGGGACGAACTTCCCATCTGACGGACCAGTGATGCAGAAGAAGACTATGGGATGGGAAGCCAGTAGCG
AAAGAATGTACCCAGAAGACGGGGCCCTTAAAGGAGAAATTAAGCAGCGGCTCAAGTTGAAGGATGGCGG
GCACTATGATGCAGAGGTCAAAACCACCTACAAGGCAAAGAAACCAGTACAATTGCCCGGTGCGTACAAC
GTAAACATTAAATTAGACATCACTTCTCATAATGAGGACTACACAATAGTGGAGCAATACGAGCGAGCAG
AGGGGAGACACTCTACGGGTGGTATGGACGAGTTGTATAAATAAGAATTCGAAGCTTGATCCGGCTGCTA
ACAAAGCCCGAAAGGAAGCTGAGTTGGCTGCTGCCATCACACTGGCTCACCTTCGGGTGGGCCTTTCTGC
GTTTATATACTAGAGAGAGAATATAAAAAGCCAGATTATTAATCCGGCTTTTTTATTATTTGAGTTGTAT
GCTCTTCAAAAGATGAACTTTGATAGAAATAAACTGTTATTCGGTGTGCATTTCTATGTTTGGTGAGCGG
TTTTCTGTGCTCAGAGTGTGTTTATTTTATGTAATTTAATTTCTTTGTGAGCTCCTGTTTAGCAGGTCGT
CCCTTCAGCAAGGACACAAAAAGATTTTAATTTTATTGATCGTTCAAACATTTGGCAATAAAGTTTCTTA
AGATTGAATCCTGTTGCCGGTCTTGCGATGATTATCATATAATTTCTGTTGAATTACGTTAAGCATGTAA
TAATTAACATGTAATGCATGACGTTATTTATGAGATGGGTTTTTATGATTAGAGTCCCGCAATTATACAT
TTAATACGCGATAGAAAACAAAATATAGCGCGCAAACTAGGATAAATTATCGCGCGCGGTGTCATCTATG
TTACTAGATCGGCGCGCCAGCTTGGCGTAATCATGGTCATAGCTGTTGCGATTAATAATTCCACGCGGAT
CGCATTGAGAACCCGGAATATCGCGAAACAGGTACCCCCCTACTCCAAAAATGTCAAAGATACAGTCTCA
GAAGACCAAAGGGCTATTGAGACTTTTCAACAAAGGGTAATTTCGGGAAACCTCCTCGGATTCCATTGCC
CAGCTATCTGTCACTTCATCGAAAGGACAGTAGAAAAGGAAGGTGGCTCCTACAAATGCCATCATTGCGA
TAAAGGAAAGGCTATCATTCAAGATGCCTCTGCCGACAGTGGTCCCAAAGATGGACCCCCACCCACGAGG
AGCATCGTGGAAAAAGAAGACGTTCCAACCACGTCTTCAAAGCAAGTGGATTGATGTGACATCTCCACTG
ACGTAAGGGATGACGCACAATCCCACTATCCTTCGCAAGACCCTTCCTCTATATAAGGAAGTTCATTTCA
TTTGGAGAGGACAGCCCAAGCTTCGACTCTAGAGGATCCCCTTAAATCGATATGAGCACCGCCAAGATGA
GCGCTGGTGAGTTCTCTAAGACCTACGGCACCAAGGATAGCCGGTCTGTGAATGATTGCTACGCCATCTA
CAGCGGCAACGGCATCAACTTCATCAACCTGTTCATGCACACCAACACCGGCATCAAGAGCGCCTTCTCT
ATTAACGACCTTGGCCGGAACGAGGACATTAAGCTTCATGAGGCCGAGATCATCAACAGCTTGCACCCGT
ACTCATTCTTCGACAAGTTCGGCCTGGATATCATCCTGTGCAACCACGTGATGGACATCATCGTGACTAA
GCCTGGCCTTAAGAACACCGGATGCAAGTTCCAGATGCACAACCAGATCTTCAACCCGAATGAGGATATT
CTGGCTAAGACCCCTGGCATCATCAGCGAAGAGAACTTCTACGACCTGAGCAAGATCAAGCCTAAGGGCA
TGACACCTTTCGACTGGTACATCAACGAGTGCAAGAAGTACGACTTCTACATCAGCGACAACGGCGACAT
CTCTCTGGATTACGGTTTCCCTGTGATGGGCAAGACCACCTCTTATTGGAGAGAGAACATCCCGCGAGAG
AAGATCATCTCCGTTAAGCAGAAGTGCCTGCCGAACACCTCTGCTCTTACCAACAGGATTCTGAGCCTTT
CTACCGTGAGGGCTATCCAGATTGCTTCTGAGCTGGCTTCTGAAAAGACCGTGGTTCTTGCTTCTAGGCA
GAGGCTGGATCTGGACATCAAGTCTCAGTACCGGATCTCATTCCCTGGTGTTCAAGATGAGGGCGCTTTC
ACTAGGACTTTCTGCATCCCTATGGACAAGACCGCTAGGATCGTTTGCTTCTACGCTAAGACCTCCGTGG
ACGTGTCAAATGAGAGGACCACCTTGACCATCAAGATCGTCAACAAGACCGTCGAGAGCAACTACATGGG
TCCTGTGCCTAAGGATCACATGTACTGCGATAAGAGCATCGGCGCTAGGATTGGTCTTGTGGATATTGTG
AGGGGCGACCCGAACTACAATCAGATGATTGCTCGGGAAATGATCAGCGTCCACACCAACTTTGCTCTGA
GGCTTTCTGAGGCTCTGAAGAAGCCGGTCATCGTTTTCAAGATGTACGAGAAAGAGCTGAACTTCGAGAC
TTACGACCTGTCCGGTCGGTCTTTGTCTTACCAGAAGGACAGCAGCGGCAATATCTACTTCCTGTCTAGG
ACCCTTGAGATCCTGCCGAAGTCTCTTTCTACCCTGACCTACCTGAAGAACATCTCTCCTGCCTGCTGGA
AAGAATCCATCAGCATGCAGCATTTCTACATCGGGGAGCAAGAAGAGGGACCTTCTGGTTCTAATCTGGC
CGAGTCTGAAGAGAAGGTGCAGACTGCTTAGGAATTCGGTACGCTGAAATCACCAGTCTCTCTCTACAAA
TCTATCTCTCTCTATTTTCTCCATAAATAATGTGTGAGTAGTTTCCCGATAAGGGAAATTAGGGTTCTTA
TAGGGTTTCGCTCATGTGTTGAGCATATAAGAAACCCTTAGTATGTATTTGTATTTGTAAAATACTTCTA
TCAATAAAATTTCTAATTCCTAAAACCAAAATCCAGTACTAAAATCCAGATCTCCTAAAGTCCCTATAGA
TCTTTGTCGTGAATATAAACCAGACACCGGACGACTAAACCTGGAGCCCAGACGCCGTTCGAAGCTAGAA
GTACCGCTTAGGCAGGAGGCCGTTAGGGAAAAGATGCTAAGGCAGGGTTGGTTACGTTGACTCCCCCGTA
GGTTTGGTTTAAATATGATGAAGTGGACGGAAGGAAGGAGGAAGACAAGGAAGGATAAGGTTGCAGGCCC
TGTGCAAGGTAAGAAGATGGAAATTTGATAGAGGTACGCTACTATACTTATACTATACGCTAAGGGAATG
CTTGTATTTATACCCTATACCCCCTAATAACCCCTTATCAATTTAAGAAATAATCCGCATAAGCCCCCGC
TTAAAAATTGGTATCAGAGCCATGAATAGGTCTATGACCAAAACTCAAGAGGATAAAACCTCACCAAAAT
ACGAAAGAGTTCTTAACTCTAAAGATAAAAGATGGCGCGTGGCCGGCCATGAGCGGAGAATTAAGGGAGT
CACGTTATGACCCCCGCCGATGACGCGGGACAAGCCGTTTTACGTTTGGAACTGACAGAACCGCAACGTT
GAAGGAGCCACTCAGCCGCGGGTTTCTGGAGTTTAATGAGCTAAGCACATACGTCAGAAACCATTATTGC
GCGTTCAAAAGTCGCCTAAGGTCACTATCAGCTAGCAAATATTTCTTGTCAAAAATGCTCCACTGACGTT
CCATAAATTCCCCTCGGTATCCAATTAGAGTCTCATATTCACTCTCAATCCAAATAATCTGCACCGGATC
TGGATCGTTTCGCATGGTTTCAAAGGGAGAAGAACTTTTCACCGGGGTTGTCCCTATACTGGTGGAACTG
GATGGAGACGTCAACGGGCATAAGTTTTCTGTCTCTGGCGAAGGGGAGGGTGACGCAACGTACGGGAAGC
TGACACTGAAGTTCATCTGTACTACCGGCAAGCTCCCGGTACCCTGGCCTACGCTGGTAACAACGTTGAC
TTACGGGGTGCAGTGTTTCTCTCGATATCCTGACCATATGAAACAACACGATTTCTTCAAGAGTGCAATG
CCTGAGGGGTATGTTCAAGAGCGAACTATATTCTTCAAAGATGATGGGAACTACAAGACACGTGCAGAAG
TTAAGTTTGAAGGCGATACGCTGGTAAACCGAATTGAATTGAAAGGGATAGATTTTAAGGAAGACGGGAA
TATCCTGGGACACAAACTTGAATATAACTATAACTCCCACAACGTTTACATTATGGCCGATAAACAGAAG
AATGGCATCAAGGTAAATTTCAAAATTCGTCACAACATAGAAGATGGGTCCGTTCAGCTCGCCGACCATT
ATCAACAAAACACTCCAATAGGGGATGGCCCCGTACTGTTGCCCGATAACCACTATTTGAGCACGCAATC
AGCACTTTCTAAGGACCCAAATGAAAAACGTGATCATATGGTACTCTTAGAATTCGTGACTGCTGCTGGT
ATCACGCTTGGTATGGATGAATTGTACAAGTGAGCGGGACTCTGGGGTTCGAAATGACCGACCAAGCGAC
GCCCAACCTGCCATCACGAGATTTCGATTCCACCGCCGCCTTCTATGAAAGGTTGGGCTTCGGAATCGTT
TTCCGGGACGCCGGCTGGATGATCCTCCAGCGCGGGGATCTCATGCTGGAGTTCTTCGCCCACGGGATCT
CTGCGAAACAGGCGGTCGAAGGTGCCGATATCATTACGACAGCAACGGCCGACAAGCACAACGCCACGAT
CCTGAGCGACAATATGATCGCGGCGTCCACATCAACGGCGTCGGCGGCGACTGCCCAGGCAAGACCGAGA
TGCACCGCGATATCTTGCTGCGTTCGGATATTTTCGTGGAGTTCCCGCCACAGACCCGGATGATCCCCGA
TCGTTCAAACATTTGGCAATAAAGTTTCTTAAGATTGAATCCTGTTGCCGGTCTTGCGATGATTATCATA
TAATTTCTGTTGAATTACGTTAAGCATGTAATAATTAACATGTAATGCATGACGTTATTTATGAGATGGG
TTTTTATGATTAGAGTCCCGCAATTATACATTTAATACGCGATAGAAAACAAAATATAGCGCGCAAACTA
GGATAAATTATCGCGCGCGGTGTCATCTATGTTACTAGATCGGGGGCCGGCCCTCACTGGTGAAAAGAAA
AACCACCCCAGTACATTAAAAACGTCCGCAATGTGTTATTAAGTTGTCTAAGCGTCAATTTGTTTACACC
ACAATATATCCTGCCACCAGCCAGCCAACAGCTCCCCGACCGGCAGCTCGGCACAAAATCACCACTCGAT
ACAGGCAGCCCATCAGTCCGGGACGGCGTCAGCGGGAGAGCCGTTGTAAGGCGGCAGACTTTGCTCATGT
TACCGATGCTATTCGGAAGAACGGCAACTAAGCTGCCGGGTTTGAAACACGGATGATCTCGCGGAGGGTA
GCATGTTGATTGTAACGATGACAGAGCGTTGCTGCCTGTGATCAAATATCATCTCCCTCGCAGAGATCCG
AATTATCAGCCTTCTTATTCATTTCTCGCTTAACCGTGACAGAGTAGACAGGCTGTCTCGCGGCCGAGGG
GCGCAGCCCCTGGGGGGATGGGAGGCCCGCGTTAGCGGGCCGGGAGGGTTCGAGAAGGGGGGGCACCCCC
CTTCGGCGTGCGCGGTCACGCGCACAGGGCGCAGCCCTGGTTAAAAACAAGGTTTATAAATATTGGTTTA
AAAGCAGGTTAAAAGACAGGTTAGCGGTGGCCGAAAAACGGGCGGAAACCCTTGCAAATGCTGGATTTTC
TGCCTGTGGACAGCCCCTCAAATGTCAATAGGTGCGCCCCTCATCTGTCAGCACTCTGCCCCTCAAGTGT
CAAGGATCGCGCCCCTCATCTGTCAGTAGTCGCGCCCCTCAAGTGTCAATACCGCAGGGCACTTATCCCC
AGGCTTGTCCACATCATCTGTGGGAAACTCGCGTAAAATCAGGCGTTTTCGCCGATTTGCGAGGCTGGCC
AGCTCCACGTCGCCGGCCGAAATCGAGCCTGCCCCTCATCTGTCAACGCCGCGCCGGGTGAGTCGGCCCC
TCAAGTGTCAACGTCCGCCCCTCATCTGTCAGTGAGGGCCAAGTTTTCCGCGAGGTATCCACAACGCCGG
CGGCCGCGGTGTCTCGCACACGGCTTCGACGGCGTTTCTGGCGCGTTTGCAGGGCCATAGACGGCCGCCA
GCCCAGCGGCGAGGGCAACCAGCCCGGTGAGCGTCGGAAAGGCGCTCGGTCTTGCCTTGCTCGTCGGTGA
TGTACACTAGTCGCTGGCTGCTGAACCCCCAGCCGGAACTGACCCCACAAGGCCCTAGCGTTTGCAATGC
ACCAGGTCATCATTGACCCAGGCGTGTTCCACCAGGCCGCTGCCTCGCAACTCTTCGCAGGCTTCGCCGA
CCTGCTCGCGCCACTTCTTCACGCGGGTGGAATCCGATCCGCACATGAGGCGGAAGGTTTCCAGCTTGAG
CGGGTACGGCTCCCGGTGCGAGCTGAAATAGTCGAACATCCGTCGGGCCGTCGGCGACAGCTTGCGGTAC
TTCTCCCATATGAATTTCGTGTAGTGGTCGCCAGCAAACAGCACGACGATTTCCTCGTCGATCAGGACCT
GGCAACGGGACGTTTTCTTGCCACGGTCCAGGACGCGGAAGCGGTGCAGCAGCGACACCGATTCCAGGTG
CCCAACGCGGTCGGACGTGAAGCCCATCGCCGTCGCCTGTAGGCGCGACAGGCATTCCTCGGCCTTCGTG
TAATACCGGCCATTGATCGACCAGCCCAGGTCCTGGCAAAGCTCGTAGAACGTGAAGGTGATCGGCTCGC
CGATAGGGGTGCGCTTCGCGTACTCCAACACCTGCTGCCACACCAGTTCGTCATCGTCGGCCCGCAGCTC
GACGCCGGTGTAGGTGATCTTCACGTCCTTGTTGACGTGGAAAATGACCTTGTTTTGCAGCGCCTCGCGC
GGGATTTTCTTGTTGCGCGTGGTGAACAGGGCAGAGCGGGCCGTGTCGTTTGGCATCGCTCGCATCGTGT
CCGGCCACGGCGCAATATCGAACAAGGAAAGCTGCATTTCCTTGATCTGCTGCTTCGTGTGTTTCAGCAA
CGCGGCCTGCTTGGCCTCGCTGACCTGTTTTGCCAGGTCCTCGCCGGCGGTTTTTCGCTTCTTGGTCGTC
ATAGTTCCTCGCGTGTCGATGGTCATCGACTTCGCCAAACCTGCCGCCTCCTGTTCAAGACGACGCGAAC
GCTCCACGGCGGCCGATGGCGCGGGCAGGGCAGGGGGAGCCAGTTGCACGCTGTCGCGCTCGATCTTGGC
CGTAGCTTGCTGGACCATCGAGCCGACGGACTGGAAGGTTTCGCGGGGCGCACGCATGACGGTGCGGCTT
GCGATGGTTTCGGCATCCTCGGCGGAAAACCCCGCGTCGATCAGTTCTTGCCTGTATGCCTTCCGGTCAA
ACGTCCGATTCATTCACCCTCCTTGCGGGATTGCCCCGACTCACGCCGGGGCAATGTGCCCTTATTCCTG
ATTTGACCCGCCTGGTGCCTTGGTGTCCAGATAATCCACCTTATCGGCAATGAAGTCGGTCCCGTAGACC
GTCTGGCCGTCCTTCTCGTACTTGGTATTCCGAATCTTGCCCTGCACGAATACCAGCGACCCCTTGCCCA
AATACTTGCCGTGGGCCTCGGCCTGAGAGCCAAAACACTTGATGCGGAAGAAGTCGGTGCGCTCCTGCTT
GTCGCCGGCATCGTTGCGCCACATCTAGGTACTAAAACAATTCATCCAGTAAAATATAATATTTTATTTT
CTCCCAATCAGGCTTGATCCCCAGTAAGTCAAAAAATAGCTCGACATACTGTTCTTCCCCGATATCCTCC
CTGATCGACCGGACGCAGAAGGCAATGTCATACCACTTGTCCGCCCTGCCGCTTCTCCCAAGATCAATAA
AGCCACTTACTTTGCCATCTTTCACAAAGATGTTGCTGTCTCCCAGGTCGCCGTGGGAAAAGACAAGTTC
CTCTTCGGGCTTTTCCGTCTTTAAAAAATCATACAGCTCGCGCGGATCTTTAAATGGAGTGTCTTCTTCC
CAGTTTTCGCAATCCACATCGGCCAGATCGTTATTCAGTAAGTAATCCAATTCGGCTAAGCGGCTGTCTA
AGCTATTCGTATAGGGACAATCCGATATGTCGATGGAGTGAAAGAGCCTGATGCACTCCGCATACAGCTC
GATAATCTTTTCAGGGCTTTGTTCATCTTCATACTCTTCCGAGCAAAGGACGCCATCGGCCTCACTCATG
AGCAGATTGCTCCAGCCATCATGCCGTTCAAAGTGCAGGACCTTTGGAACAGGCAGCTTTCCTTCCAGCC
ATAGCATCATGTCCTTTTCCCGTTCCACATCATAGGTGGTCCCTTTATACCGGCTGTCCGTCATTTTTAA
ATATAGGTTTTCATTTTCTCCCACCAGCTTATATACCTTAGCAGGAGACATTCCTTCCGTATCTTTTACG
CAGCGGTATTTTTCGATCAGTTTTTTCAATTCCGGTGATATTCTCATTTTAGCCATTTATTATTTCCTTC
CTCTTTTCTACAGTATTTAAAGATACCCCAAGAAGCTAATTATAACAAGACGAACTCCAATTCACTGTTC
CTTGCATTCTAAAACCTTAAATACCAGAAAACAGCTTTTTCAAAGTTGTTTTCAAAGTTGGCGTATAACA
TAGTATCGACGGAGCCGATTTTGAAACCACAATTATGGGTGATGCTGCCAACTTACTGATTTAGTGTATG
ATGGTGTTTTTGAGGTGCTCCAGTGGCTTCTGTTTCTATCAGCTGTCCCTCCTGTTCAGCTACTGACGGG
GTGGTGCGTAACGGCAAAAGCACCGCCGGACATCAGCGCTATCTCTGCTCTCACTGCCGTAAAACATGGC
AACTGCAGTTCACTTACACCGCTTCTCAACCCGGTACGCACCAGAAAATCATTGATATGGCCATGAATGG
CGTTGGATGCCGGGCAACAGCCCGCATTATGGGCGTTGGCCTCAACACGATTTTACGTCACTTAAAAAAC
TCAGGCCGCAGTCGGTAACTATGCGGTGTGAAATACCGCACAGATGCGTAAGGAGAAAATACCGCATCAG
GCGCTATTCCGCTTCCTCGCTCACTGACTCGCTGCGCTCGGTCGTTCGGCTGCGGCGAGCGGTATCAGCT
CACTCAAAGGCGGTAATACGGTTATCCACAGAATCAGGGGATAACGCAGGAAAGAACATGTGAGCAAAAG
GCCAGCAAAAGGCCAGGAACCGTAAAAAGGCCGCGTTGCTGGCGTTTTTCCATAGGCTCCGCCCCCCTGA
CGAGCATCACAAAAATCGACGCTCAAGTCAGAGGTGGCGAAACCCGACAGGACTATAAAGATACCAGGCG
TTTCCCCCTGGAAGCTCCCTCGTGCGCTCTCCTGTTCCGACCCTGCCGCTTACCGGATACCTGTCCGCCT
TTCTCCCTTCGGGAAGCGTGGCGCTTTCTCATAGCTCACGCTGTAGGTATCTCAGTTCGGTGTAGGTCGT
TCGCTCCAAGCTGGGCTGTGTGCACGAACCCCCCGTTCAGCCCGACCGCTGCGCCTTATCCGGTAACTAT
CGTCTTGAGTCCAACCCGGTAAGACACGACTTATCGCCACTGGCAGCAGGTAACCTCGCGCATACAGCCG
GGCAGTGACGTCATCGTCTGCGCGGAAATGGACGGGCCCCCGGCGCCAGATCTGGGGAACCCTGTGGTTG
GCATGCACATACAAATGGACGAACGGATAAACCTTTTCACGCCCTTTTAAATATCCGATTATTCTAATAA
ACGCTCTTTTCTCTTAGGTTTACCCGCCAATATATCCTGTCAAACACTGATAGTTT
[106 nt withheld, positions 10977-11082]
G
[44 nt withheld, positions 11084-11127]
CATTCAGGCTGCGCAACTGTTGGGAAGGGCGATCGGTGCGGGCCTCTTCGCTATTACGCCAGCTGGCGAA
AGGGGGATGTGCTGCAAGGCGATTAAGTTGGGTAACGCCAGGGTTTTCCCAGTCACGACGTTGTAAAACG
ACGGCCAGTGAATTGTTAGAGGGAGCTCTGATCACTGAGCATCGTTGAAGATGCCTCTGCCGACAGTGGT
CCCAAAGATGGACCCCCACCCACGAGGAGCATCGTGGAAAAAGAAGACGTTCCAACCACGTCTTCAAAGC
AAGTGGATTGATGTGATATCTCCACTGACGTAAGGGATGACGCACAATCCCACTATCCTTCTTAATTAAG
GAAACCTCCTCGGATTCCATTGCCCAGCTATCTGTCACTTTATTGAGAAGATAGTGGAAAAGGAAGGTGG
CTCCTACAAATGCCATCATTGCGATAAAGGAAAGGCCATCGTTGAAGATGCCTCTGCCGACAGTGGTCCC
AAAGATGGACCCCCACCCA
Features (pLannotate 1.2.2; 33 found; start..end, strand, type, name):
    227..316     +  CDS            PR1A_TOBAC (fragment): Experimental evidence at protein level: Swiss-Prot protein existence level 1. Probably involved in the defense reaction of plants against pathogens. From Nicotiana tabacum (Common tobacco).
    334..421     +  CDS            lacI (fragment): lac repressor; lacI; The lac repressor binds to the lac operator to inhibit transcription in E. coli. This inhibition can be relieved by adding lactose or isopropyl-β-D-thiogalactopyranoside (IPTG).
    434..455     +  protein_bind   CAP binding site: CAP binding activates transcription in the presence of cAMP. E. coli catabolite activator protein
    470..500     +  promoter       lac promoter: promoter for the E. coli lac operon
    504..526     +  protein_bind   lac operator (fragment): The lac repressor binds to the lac operator to inhibit transcription in E. coli. This inhibition can be relieved by adding lactose or isopropyl-β-D-thiogalactopyranoside (IPTG). lac repressor encoded by lacI
    564..586     +  RBS            RBS: efficient ribosome binding site from bacteriophage T7 gene 10 (Olins and Rangwala, 1989)
    594..1301    +  CDS            mCherry: mCherry is a basic (constitutively fluorescent) red fluorescent protein published in 2004, derived from Discosoma sp.. It is reported to be a very rapidly-maturing monomer with low acid sensitivity.
   1324..1366    +  CDS            SET1 (fragment): solubility-enhancement tag derived from T7 phage gene 10B
   1374..1401    +  terminator     T7Te terminator: phage T7 early transcription terminator
   1648..1900    +  terminator     NOS terminator: nopaline synthase terminator and poly(A) signal
   2048..2393    +  promoter       CaMV 35S promoter: strong constitutive promoter from cauliflower mosaic virus
   2345..2391    +  promoter       minimal CaMV 35S promoter: minimal 35S promoter from cauliflower mosaic virus
   2403..2421    -  misc_feature   MCS (fragment): pUC18/19 multiple cloning site
   3866..4042    +  polyA_signal   CaMV poly(A) signal: cauliflower mosaic virus polyadenylation signal
   4640..4823    +  promoter       NOS promoter: nopaline synthase promoter NOS promoter
   4844..5560    +  CDS            EGFP: EGFP is a basic (constitutively fluorescent) green fluorescent protein published in 1996, derived from Aequorea victoria. It is reported to be a rapidly-maturing weak dimer with moderate acid sensitivity.
   5584..5733    +  CDS            ble (fragment): BLE_KLEPN - Experimental evidence at protein level: Swiss-Prot protein existence level 1. Binding protein with a strong affinity to the bleomycin family of antibiotics. Binds to CL990; an antimitotic-antibiotic compound. From Klebsiella pneumoniae.
   5740..5829    +  CDS            ocd (fragment): OCD_AGRFC - Experimental evidence at protein level: Swiss-Prot protein existence level 1. Catalyzes the conversion of L-ornithine into L-proline with release of ammonia. Is involved in the utilization of nopaline, a catabolic pathway that proceeds through L-arginine and L-ornithine to L-proline. Nopaline is a predominant opine in plant cells transformed with Ti plasmid pTiC58. From Agrobacterium fabrum (strain C58 / ATCC 33970) (Agrobacterium tumefaciens (strain C58)).
   5832..5942    +  CDS            ocd (fragment): OCD_AGRFC - Experimental evidence at protein level: Swiss-Prot protein existence level 1. Catalyzes the conversion of L-ornithine into L-proline with release of ammonia. Is involved in the utilization of nopaline, a catabolic pathway that proceeds through L-arginine and L-ornithine to L-proline. Nopaline is a predominant opine in plant cells transformed with Ti plasmid pTiC58. From Agrobacterium fabrum (strain C58 / ATCC 33970) (Agrobacterium tumefaciens (strain C58)).
   5949..6201    +  terminator     NOS terminator: nopaline synthase terminator and poly(A) signal
   6292..6316    -  misc_feature   LB T-DNA repeat: left border repeat from nopaline C58 T-DNA
   6684..7315    -  rep_origin     oriV: incP origin of replication
   7408..8553    -  CDS            trfA: TRFA_ECOLX - Experimental evidence at protein level: Swiss-Prot protein existence level 1. Also involved in plasmid copy number control, promoting intermolecular coupling of protein bound iterons at oriV, which inhibits replication initiation. From Escherichia coli.
   8852..9646    -  CDS            KanR: aminoglycoside phosphotransferase; aphA-3; confers resistance to kanamycin
   9838..10169   +  mobile_element IS1 (fragment): prokaryotic transposable element IS1
  10170..10221   +  misc_feature   bom (fragment): basis of mobility region from pBR322
  10407..10759   -  rep_origin     ori (fragment): high-copy-number ColE1/pMB1/pBR322/pUC origin of replication
  10759..10814   +  mobile_element IS1 (fragment): prokaryotic transposable element IS1
  10938..10962   -  misc_feature   RB T-DNA repeat: right border repeat from nopaline C58 T-DNA
  10977..11127   -  rep_origin     f1 ori (fragment) (sequence partly withheld): f1 bacteriophage origin of replication; arrow indicates direction of (+) strand synthesis
  11125..11280   -  CDS            lacZα (fragment) (sequence partly withheld): LacZα fragment of β-galactosidase; lacZ fragment
  11307..11468   +  promoter       CaMV 35S promoter (fragment): strong constitutive promoter from cauliflower mosaic virus
  11477..155     +  promoter       CaMV 35S promoter (fragment) (across the origin): strong constitutive promoter from cauliflower mosaic virus
