[The description below was written by a language model from this plasmid's Addgene catalogue record and pLannotate feature annotations shown in this document.]
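Description:
pTARGEX-ER is an 11.6 kb empty binary vector for Agrobacterium-mediated plant expression, designed to send a recombinant protein into the secretory pathway and retain it at high levels in the endoplasmic reticulum. It is built and maintained in E. coli under kanamycin selection (aphA-3 type KanR) and then moved into Agrobacterium tumefaciens for delivery in planta. The backbone carries the broad-host-range incP oriV with its trfA replication initiator, consistent with the low copy number recorded, plus fragments of a ColE1-type origin, bom and IS1. Nopaline-type right and left border repeats delimit the T-DNA.

Within the T-DNA, a double CaMV 35S promoter drives an open reading frame that begins with a tobacco pathogenesis-related protein signal peptide. The record states PR1b; the automated annotation matched the closely related PR1a. A canonical C-terminal KDEL ER-retrieval motif is also recorded but is too short to be annotated, and a NOS terminator follows. Between the signal peptide and KDEL sits a bacterial dropout cassette: lac promoter/operator, a T7 gene 10 ribosome binding site, mCherry and a T7Te terminator. Cloning a coding sequence through the SapI sites displaces this cassette, so recombinant E. coli colonies appear white and parental ones red.

The feature table also shows two further plant units in the T-DNA. One is a full 35S promoter paired with a CaMV poly(A) signal, flanking roughly 1.4 kb of unannotated sequence whose identity the record does not state. The other is a NOS promoter driving EGFP with a NOS terminator, presumably a visual marker of transformed tissue, with ble and ocd fragments in between.
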