Addgene plasmid #242449: pTARGEX-ER
Purpose: (Empty Backbone) Targets high levels of recombinant protein for retention in ER. Empty vector. Clone via SapI restriction site. mCherry dropout cassette will enable Red/White screening in E.coli.
Depositing lab: Allyson MacLean. Depositing organization: University of Ottawa. Publication: pTARGEX Vectors: A Versatile Toolbox for Plant-Based Protein Expression. Chartrand-Pleau C, Gallipeau-Burns E, Jain A, Boddy V, Fakhouri P, Rehmani S, Thomas T, Drapeau M, VanderBurgt JT, Boudigou A, Damry AM, MacLean AM. Front. Synth. Biol. 3:1619871 10.3389/fsybi.2025.1619871.
Backbone
  Vector backbone: pTARGEX
  Backbone manufacturer: uOttawa iGEM team 2024
  Backbone size (bp): 11636
  Modifications to backbone: Addition of N-terminal signal peptide derived from the Nicotiana tabacum pathogenesis-related protein 1b (PR1b) and a canonical C-terminal ER-retrieval motif (KDEL)
  Vector type: Plant Expression
  Promoter: double 35S
  Tag / fusion protein: Signal peptide derived from the Nicotiana tabacum pathogenesis-related protein 1b (N terminal on backbone); ER-retrieval motif (KDEL) (C terminal on backbone)
Growth in bacteria
  Bacterial resistance: Kanamycin, 50 μg/mL
  Growth temperature: 37°C
  Growth strain: DH5alpha
  Growth instructions: Clone and maintain in E. coli. For expression in planta, transform into suitable Agrobacterium tumefaciens strain and grow at 28C.
  Copy number: Low Copy
Gene/Insert
  Cloning method: Restriction Enzyme
Terms and licenses: Academic/Nonprofit Terms; Industry Terms: Not Available to Industry
How to cite: pTARGEX-ER was a gift from Allyson MacLean (Addgene plasmid # 242449 ; http://n2t.net/addgene:242449 ; RRID:Addgene_242449)
